>Addgene plasmid #17554 | FLAG-ADA add back mutant pCMV5 | addgene partial sequence | sequence record 25154 | 17554 with CMV-F
AGCTCGTTTAGTGAACCGTCAGAATTGCCATGGAGCAGAAGCTGATCAGCGAGGNAGGNCCTGAACGAAT
TCAGATCTGGTACCGCCATGGACTACAAGGACGACGATGACAAGGCCGAGGCGCCCCAGGTGGTGGAGAC
CGACCCGGACTTCGGGCCGCTGCCCCGGCAGCGCTCCTGTGCCTGGCCGCTGCCCAGGCCGGAGTTTAAC
CAGTCCAACTCGACCACCTCCAGTCCGGCGCCGTCGGGCGGCGCGGCCGCCAACCCCGACGCCGCGGCGA
GCCTGGCCTCGGCGTCCGCTGTCAGCACCGACTTTATGAGCAACCTGAGCCTGCTGGAGGAGAGTGAGGA
CTTCGCGCGGGCGCCAGGCTGCGTGGCCGTGGCGGCGGCGGCTGCGGCCAGCAGGGGCCTGTGCGGGGAC
TTCCAGGGCCCCGAGGCGGGCTGCGTGCACCCAGCGCCGCCACAGCCCCCACCGACCGGGCCGCTGTCGC
AGCCCCCACCCGTGCCTCCCTCCGCTGCCGCCGCCGCGGGGCCACTCGCGGGACAGCCGCGCAAGACCAG
CTCGTCGCGCCGCAACGCGTGGGGCAACCTGTCGTACGCCGACCTCATCACCAAGGCCATCGAGAGCTCA
GCCGAGAAGAGGCTCACCCTGTCGCANATCTACGAGTGGATGGTGAAGAGCGTGCCCTACTTCAAGGATA
AGGGCGACAGCAACAGCTCGGCGGGCTGGAAGAATTCAATTCGCCACAAT
