>Addgene plasmid #17554 | FLAG-ADA add back mutant pCMV5 | addgene partial sequence | sequence record 25155 | 17554 with mFoxo1-F 5'- aaggccatcgagagctcag
TGGTGAAGAGCGTGCCCTACTTCAAGGNTAAGGGCGACAGCAACAGCTCGGCGGGCTGGAAGAATTCAAT
TCGCCACAATCTGTCCCTTCACAGCAGGTTTATTCGAGTGCAGAATGAAGGAACTGGAAAGAGTTCTTGG
TGGATGCTCAATCCAGAGGGAGGCAAGAGCGGAAAATCACCCCGGAGAAGAGCTGCGGACATGGACAACA
ACAGTAAATTTGCTAAGAGCCGAGGGCGGGCTGCTAAGAAAAAAGCATCTCTCCAGTCTGGGCAAGAGGG
TCCTAGAGACAGCCCTGGGTCTCAGTTTTCTAAGTGGCCTGCGAGTCCTGGGTCCCACAGCAACGATGAC
TTTGATAACTGGAGTACATTTCGTCCTCGAACCAGCGCAAATGCTAGTACCATCAGTGGGAGACTTTCTC
CCATCATGACAGAGCAGGATGACCTGGGAGATGGGGACGTGCATTCCCTGGTGTATCCACCCTCTGCTGC
CAAGATGGCGTCTACGCTGCCCAGTCTGTCTGAAATCAGCAATCCAGAAAACATGGAGAACCTTCTGGAT
AATCTCAACCTTCTCTCGTCCCCAACATCTTTAACTGTGTCCACCCAGTCCTCGCCTGGCAGCATGATGC
AGCAGACACCATGCTATTCGTTTGCNCCGCCAANNNCCAGTCTAA
