[The description below was written by a language model from this plasmid's Addgene catalogue record.]
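Description:
FLAG-ADA add back mutant pCMV5 is a mammalian expression plasmid built on the pCMV5 backbone. It is propagated in E. coli under ampicillin selection, and its copy number is recorded as unknown. As the backbone name indicates, pCMV5 vectors drive the insert from the cytomegalovirus immediate-early promoter for strong expression in transfected mammalian cells. No feature table accompanies the record, however, so the promoter, polyadenylation signal and origin of replication are not individually documented. The cloning sites used for the restriction-enzyme insertion are also unrecorded. The listed backbone size is identical to the insert size (about 1.7 kb), which is probably an entry error, so it should be treated with caution.

The payload is mouse Foxo1 in its "ADA" mutant form, carrying an N-terminal FLAG epitope tag for detection or immunoprecipitation. The record does not define the ADA substitutions themselves. In the Foxo1 literature this name generally refers to a constitutively active, phosphorylation-site mutant. The mutation that is documented is a set of three nucleotide changes within the target site of a Foxo1 siRNA, which make the transcript resistant to that siRNA.

This design makes the plasmid an "add-back" or rescue construct. Endogenous Foxo1 can be knocked down with the siRNA while the FLAG-tagged mutant continues to be expressed, so a knockdown phenotype can be tested for specific reversal. The associated publication concerns a Foxo/Notch pathway in myogenic differentiation and muscle fibre type specification, which suggests that such rescue experiments were its original purpose.
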