Addgene plasmid #17554: FLAG-ADA add back mutant pCMV5
Depositing lab: Domenico Accili. Depositing organization: Columbia University. Publication: A Foxo/Notch pathway controls myogenic differentiation and fiber type specification. Kitamura T, Kitamura YI, Funahashi Y, Shawber CJ, Castrillon DH, Kollipara R, DePinho RA, Kitajewski J, Accili D. J Clin Invest. 2007 Sep . 117(9):2477-85. 10.1172/JCI32054 PubMed 17717603.
Backbone
  Vector backbone: pCMV5
  Backbone size w/o insert (bp): 1700
  Vector type: Mammalian Expression
Growth in bacteria
  Bacterial resistance: Ampicillin, 100 μg/mL
  Growth temperature: 37°C
  Growth strain: DH5alpha
  Copy number: Unknown
Gene/Insert
  Gene/Insert name: FLAG-FoxO1-ADA
  Species: M. musculus (mouse)
  Insert size (bp): 1700
  Mutation: siRNA-resistant Foxo1 by replacing 3 residues (underlined) in the sequence 5′-ACGGCGGTCTGAACCAGTATA-3′ The Foxo1 siRNA sequence is: 5′-ACGGAGGATTGAACCAGTATA-3′
  Tag / fusion protein: FLAG (N terminal on insert)
  Cloning method: Restriction Enzyme; 5′ cloning site ? (unknown if destroyed); 3′ cloning site ? (unknown if destroyed)
  Sequencing primers: 5′ ?
Terms and licenses: Academic/Nonprofit Terms; Industry Terms: Not Available to Industry
How to cite: FLAG-ADA add back mutant pCMV5 was a gift from Domenico Accili (Addgene plasmid # 17554 ; http://n2t.net/addgene:17554 ; RRID:Addgene_17554)
